>Addgene plasmid #138155 | YE1-BE4max | addgene full sequence | sequence record 272340 | Addgene NGS Result
ATATGCCAAGTACGCCCCCTATTGACGTCAATGACGGTAAATGGCCCGCCTGGCATTATGCCCAGTACAT
GACCTTATGGGACTTTCCTACTTGGCAGTACATCTACGTATTAGTCATCGCTATTACCATGGTGATGCGG
TTTTGGCAGTACATCAATGGGCGTGGATAGCGGTTTGACTCACGGGGATTTCCAAGTCTCCACCCCATTG
ACGTCAATGGGAGTTTGTTTTGGCACCAAAATCAACGGGACTTTCCAAAATGTCGTAACAACTCCGCCCC
ATTGACGCAAATGGGCGGTAGGCGTGTACGGTGGGAGGTCTATATAAGCAGAGCTGGTTTAGTGAACCGT
CAGATCCGCTAGAGATCCGCGGCCGCTAATACGACTCACTATAGGGAGAGCCGCCACCATGAAACGGACA
GCCGACGGAAGCGAGTTCGAGTCACCAAAGAAGAAGCGGAAAGTCTCCTCAGAGACTGGGCCTGTCGCCG
TCGATCCAACCCTGCGCCGCCGGATTGAACCTCACGAGTTTGAAGTGTTCTTTGACCCCCGGGAGCTGAG
AAAGGAGACATGCCTGCTGTACGAGATCAACTGGGGAGGCAGGCACTCCATCTGGAGGCACACCTCTCAG
AACACAAATAAGCACGTGGAGGTGAACTTCATCGAGAAGTTTACCACAGAGCGGTACTTCTGCCCCAATA
CCAGATGTAGCATCACATGGTTTCTGAGCTATTCCCCTTGCGGAGAGTGTAGCAGGGCCATCACCGAGTT
CCTGTCCAGATATCCACACGTGACACTGTTTATCTACATCGCCAGGCTGTATCACCACGCAGACCCAGAG
AATAGGCAGGGCCTGCGCGATCTGATCAGCTCCGGCGTGACCATCCAGATCATGACAGAGCAGGAGTCCG
GCTACTGCTGGCGGAACTTCGTGAATTATTCTCCTAGCAACGAGGCCCACTGGCCTAGGTACCCACACCT
GTGGGTGCGCCTGTACGTGCTGGAGCTGTATTGCATCATCCTGGGCCTGCCCCCTTGTCTGAATATCCTG
CGGAGAAAGCAGCCCCAGCTGACCTTCTTTACAATCGCCCTGCAGTCTTGTCACTATCAGAGGCTGCCAC
CCCACATCCTGTGGGCCACAGGCCTGAAGTCTGGAGGATCTAGCGGAGGATCCTCTGGCAGCGAGACACC
AGGAACAAGCGAGTCAGCAACACCAGAGAGCAGTGGCGGCAGCAGCGGCGGCAGCGACAAGAAGTACAGC
ATCGGCCTGGCCATCGGCACCAACTCTGTGGGCTGGGCCGTGATCACCGACGAGTACAAGGTGCCCAGCA
AGAAATTCAAGGTGCTGGGCAACACCGACCGGCACAGCATCAAGAAGAACCTGATCGGAGCCCTGCTGTT
CGACAGCGGCGAAACAGCCGAGGCCACCCGGCTGAAGAGAACCGCCAGAAGAAGATACACCAGACGGAAG
AACCGGATCTGCTATCTGCAAGAGATCTTCAGCAACGAGATGGCCAAGGTGGACGACAGCTTCTTCCACA
GACTGGAAGAGTCCTTCCTGGTGGAAGAGGATAAGAAGCACGAGCGGCACCCCATCTTCGGCAACATCGT
GGACGAGGTGGCCTACCACGAGAAGTACCCCACCATCTACCACCTGAGAAAGAAACTGGTGGACAGCACC
GACAAGGCCGACCTGCGGCTGATCTATCTGGCCCTGGCCCACATGATCAAGTTCCGGGGCCACTTCCTGA
TCGAGGGCGACCTGAACCCCGACAACAGCGACGTGGACAAGCTGTTCATCCAGCTGGTGCAGACCTACAA
CCAGCTGTTCGAGGAAAACCCCATCAACGCCAGCGGCGTGGACGCCAAGGCCATCCTGTCTGCCAGACTG
AGCAAGAGCAGACGGCTGGAAAATCTGATCGCCCAGCTGCCCGGCGAGAAGAAGAATGGCCTGTTCGGAA
ACCTGATTGCCCTGAGCCTGGGCCTGACCCCCAACTTCAAGAGCAACTTCGACCTGGCCGAGGATGCCAA
ACTGCAGCTGAGCAAGGACACCTACGACGACGACCTGGACAACCTGCTGGCCCAGATCGGCGACCAGTAC
GCCGACCTGTTTCTGGCCGCCAAGAACCTGTCCGACGCCATCCTGCTGAGCGACATCCTGAGAGTGAACA
CCGAAATCACCAAGGCCCCCCTGAGCGCCTCTATGATCAAGAGATACGACGAGCACCACCAGGACCTGAC
CCTGCTGAAAGCTCTCGTGCGGCAGCAGCTGCCTGAGAAGTACAAAGAGATTTTCTTCGACCAGAGCAAG
AACGGCTACGCCGGCTACATTGACGGCGGAGCCAGCCAGGAAGAGTTCTACAAGTTCATCAAGCCCATCC
TGGAAAAGATGGACGGCACCGAGGAACTGCTCGTGAAGCTGAACAGAGAGGACCTGCTGCGGAAGCAGCG
GACCTTCGACAACGGCAGCATCCCCCACCAGATCCACCTGGGAGAGCTGCACGCCATTCTGCGGCGGCAG
GAAGATTTTTACCCATTCCTGAAGGACAACCGGGAAAAGATCGAGAAGATCCTGACCTTCCGCATTCCCT
ACTACGTGGGCCCTCTGGCCAGGGGAAACAGCAGATTCGCCTGGATGACCAGAAAGAGCGAGGAAACCAT
CACCCCCTGGAACTTCGAGGAAGTGGTGGACAAGGGCGCTTCCGCCCAGAGCTTCATCGAGCGGATGACC
AACTTCGATAAGAACCTGCCCAACGAGAAGGTGCTGCCCAAGCACAGCCTGCTGTACGAGTACTTCACCG
TGTATAACGAGCTGACCAAAGTGAAATACGTGACCGAGGGAATGAGAAAGCCCGCCTTCCTGAGCGGCGA
GCAGAAAAAGGCCATCGTGGACCTGCTGTTCAAGACCAACCGGAAAGTGACCGTGAAGCAGCTGAAAGAG
GACTACTTCAAGAAAATCGAGTGCTTCGACTCCGTGGAAATCTCCGGCGTGGAAGATCGGTTCAACGCCT
CCCTGGGCACATACCACGATCTGCTGAAAATTATCAAGGACAAGGACTTCCTGGACAATGAGGAAAACGA
GGACATTCTGGAAGATATCGTGCTGACCCTGACACTGTTTGAGGACAGAGAGATGATCGAGGAACGGCTG
AAAACCTATGCCCACCTGTTCGACGACAAAGTGATGAAGCAGCTGAAGCGGCGGAGATACACCGGCTGGG
GCAGGCTGAGCCGGAAGCTGATCAACGGCATCCGGGACAAGCAGTCCGGCAAGACAATCCTGGATTTCCT
GAAGTCCGACGGCTTCGCCAACAGAAACTTCATGCAGCTGATCCACGACGACAGCCTGACCTTTAAAGAG
GACATCCAGAAAGCCCAGGTGTCCGGCCAGGGCGATAGCCTGCACGAGCACATTGCCAATCTGGCCGGCA
GCCCCGCCATTAAGAAGGGCATCCTGCAGACAGTGAAGGTGGTGGACGAGCTCGTGAAAGTGATGGGCCG
GCACAAGCCCGAGAACATCGTGATCGAAATGGCCAGAGAGAACCAGACCACCCAGAAGGGACAGAAGAAC
AGCCGCGAGAGAATGAAGCGGATCGAAGAGGGCATCAAAGAGCTGGGCAGCCAGATCCTGAAAGAACACC
CCGTGGAAAACACCCAGCTGCAGAACGAGAAGCTGTACCTGTACTACCTGCAGAATGGGCGGGATATGTA
CGTGGACCAGGAACTGGACATCAACCGGCTGTCCGACTACGATGTGGACCATATCGTGCCTCAGAGCTTT
CTGAAGGACGACTCCATCGACAACAAGGTGCTGACCAGAAGCGACAAGAACCGGGGCAAGAGCGACAACG
TGCCCTCCGAAGAGGTCGTGAAGAAGATGAAGAACTACTGGCGGCAGCTGCTGAACGCCAAGCTGATTAC
CCAGAGAAAGTTCGACAATCTGACCAAGGCCGAGAGAGGCGGCCTGAGCGAACTGGATAAGGCCGGCTTC
ATCAAGAGACAGCTGGTGGAAACCCGGCAGATCACAAAGCACGTGGCACAGATCCTGGACTCCCGGATGA
ACACTAAGTACGACGAGAATGACAAGCTGATCCGGGAAGTGAAAGTGATCACCCTGAAGTCCAAGCTGGT
GTCCGATTTCCGGAAGGATTTCCAGTTTTACAAAGTGCGCGAGATCAACAACTACCACCACGCCCACGAC
GCCTACCTGAACGCCGTCGTGGGAACCGCCCTGATCAAAAAGTACCCTAAGCTGGAAAGCGAGTTCGTGT
ACGGCGACTACAAGGTGTACGACGTGCGGAAGATGATCGCCAAGAGCGAGCAGGAAATCGGCAAGGCTAC
CGCCAAGTACTTCTTCTACAGCAACATCATGAACTTTTTCAAGACCGAGATTACCCTGGCCAACGGCGAG
ATCCGGAAGCGGCCTCTGATCGAGACAAACGGCGAAACCGGGGAGATCGTGTGGGATAAGGGCCGGGATT
TTGCCACCGTGCGGAAAGTGCTGAGCATGCCCCAAGTGAATATCGTGAAAAAGACCGAGGTGCAGACAGG
CGGCTTCAGCAAAGAGTCTATCCTGCCCAAGAGGAACAGCGATAAGCTGATCGCCAGAAAGAAGGACTGG
GACCCTAAGAAGTACGGCGGCTTCGACAGCCCCACCGTGGCCTATTCTGTGCTGGTGGTGGCCAAAGTGG
AAAAGGGCAAGTCCAAGAAACTGAAGAGTGTGAAAGAGCTGCTGGGGATCACCATCATGGAAAGAAGCAG
CTTCGAGAAGAATCCCATCGACTTTCTGGAAGCCAAGGGCTACAAAGAAGTGAAAAAGGACCTGATCATC
AAGCTGCCTAAGTACTCCCTGTTCGAGCTGGAAAACGGCCGGAAGAGAATGCTGGCCTCTGCCGGCGAAC
TGCAGAAGGGAAACGAACTGGCCCTGCCCTCCAAATATGTGAACTTCCTGTACCTGGCCAGCCACTATGA
GAAGCTGAAGGGCTCCCCCGAGGATAATGAGCAGAAACAGCTGTTTGTGGAACAGCACAAGCACTACCTG
GACGAGATCATCGAGCAGATCAGCGAGTTCTCCAAGAGAGTGATCCTGGCCGACGCTAATCTGGACAAAG
TGCTGTCCGCCTACAACAAGCACCGGGATAAGCCCATCAGAGAGCAGGCCGAGAATATCATCCACCTGTT
TACCCTGACCAATCTGGGAGCCCCTGCCGCCTTCAAGTACTTTGACACCACCATCGACCGGAAGAGGTAC
ACCAGCACCAAAGAGGTGCTGGACGCCACCCTGATCCACCAGAGCATCACCGGCCTGTACGAGACACGGA
TCGACCTGTCTCAGCTGGGAGGTGACAGCGGCGGGAGCGGCGGGAGCGGGGGGAGCACTAATCTGAGCGA
CATCATTGAGAAGGAGACTGGGAAACAGCTGGTCATTCAGGAGTCCATCCTGATGCTGCCTGAGGAGGTG
GAGGAAGTGATCGGCAACAAGCCAGAGTCTGACATCCTGGTGCACACCGCCTACGACGAGTCCACAGATG
AGAATGTGATGCTGCTGACCTCTGACGCCCCCGAGTATAAGCCTTGGGCCCTGGTCATCCAGGATTCTAA
CGGCGAGAATAAGATCAAGATGCTGAGCGGAGGATCCGGAGGATCTGGAGGCAGCACCAACCTGTCTGAC
ATCATCGAGAAGGAGACAGGCAAGCAGCTGGTCATCCAGGAGAGCATCCTGATGCTGCCCGAAGAAGTCG
AAGAAGTGATCGGAAACAAGCCTGAGAGCGATATCCTGGTCCATACCGCCTACGACGAGAGTACCGACGA
AAATGTGATGCTGCTGACATCCGACGCCCCAGAGTATAAGCCCTGGGCTCTGGTCATCCAGGATTCCAAC
GGAGAGAACAAAATCAAAATGCTGTCTGGCGGCTCAAAAAGAACCGCCGACGGCAGCGAATTCGAGCCCA
AGAAGAAGAGGAAAGTCTAACCGGTCATCATCACCATCACCATTGAGTTTAAACCCGCTGATCAGCCTCG
ACTGTGCCTTCTAGTTGCCAGCCATCTGTTGTTTGCCCCTCCCCCGTGCCTTCCTTGACCCTGGAAGGTG
CCACTCCCACTGTCCTTTCCTAATAAAATGAGGAAATTGCATCGCATTGTCTGAGTAGGTGTCATTCTAT
TCTGGGGGGTGGGGTGGGGCAGGACAGCAAGGGGGAGGATTGGGAAGACAATAGCAGGCATGCTGGGGAT
GCGGTGGGCTCTATGGCTTCTGAGGCGGAAAGAACCAGCTGGGGCTCGATACCGTCGACCTCTAGCTAGA
GCTTGGCGTAATCATGGTCATAGCTGTTTCCTGTGTGAAATTGTTATCCGCTCACAATTCCACACAACAT
ACGAGCCGGAAGCATAAAGTGTAAAGCCTAGGGTGCCTAATGAGTGAGCTAACTCACATTAATTGCGTTG
CGCTCACTGCCCGCTTTCCAGTCGGGAAACCTGTCGTGCCAGCTGCATTAATGAATCGGCCAACGCGCGG
GGAGAGGCGGTTTGCGTATTGGGCGCTCTTCCGCTTCCTCGCTCACTGACTCGCTGCGCTCGGTCGTTCG
GCTGCGGCGAGCGGTATCAGCTCACTCAAAGGCGGTAATACGGTTATCCACAGAATCAGGGGATAACGCA
GGAAAGAACATGTGAGCAAAAGGCCAGCAAAAGGCCAGGAACCGTAAAAAGGCCGCGTTGCTGGCGTTTT
TCCATAGGCTCCGCCCCCCTGACGAGCATCACAAAAATCGACGCTCAAGTCAGAGGTGGCGAAACCCGAC
AGGACTATAAAGATACCAGGCGTTTCCCCCTGGAAGCTCCCTCGTGCGCTCTCCTGTTCCGACCCTGCCG
CTTACCGGATACCTGTCCGCCTTTCTCCCTTCGGGAAGCGTGGCGCTTTCTCATAGCTCACGCTGTAGGT
ATCTCAGTTCGGTGTAGGTCGTTCGCTCCAAGCTGGGCTGTGTGCACGAACCCCCCGTTCAGCCCGACCG
CTGCGCCTTATCCGGTAACTATCGTCTTGAGTCCAACCCGGTAAGACACGACTTATCGCCACTGGCAGCA
GCCACTGGTAACAGGATTAGCAGAGCGAGGTATGTAGGCGGTGCTACAGAGTTCTTGAAGTGGTGGCCTA
ACTACGGCTACACTAGAAGAACAGTATTTGGTATCTGCGCTCTGCTGAAGCCAGTTACCTTCGGAAAAAG
AGTTGGTAGCTCTTGATCCGGCAAACAAACCACCGCTGGTAGCGGTGGTTTTTTTGTTTGCAAGCAGCAG
ATTACGCGCAGAAAAAAAGGATCTCAAGAAGATCCTTTGATCTTTTCTACGGGGTCTGACACTCAGTGGA
ACGAAAACTCACGTTAAGGGATTTTGGTCATGAGATTATCAAAAAGGATCTTCACCTAGATCCTTTTAAA
TTAAAAATGAAGTTTTAAATCAATCTAAAGTATATATGAGTAAACTTGGTCTGACAGTTACCAATGCTTA
ATCAGTGAGGCACCTATCTCAGCGATCTGTCTATTTCGTTCATCCATAGTTGCCTGACTCCCCGTCGTGT
AGATAACTACGATACGGGAGGGCTTACCATCTGGCCCCAGTGCTGCAATGATACCGCGAGACCCACGCTC
ACCGGCTCCAGATTTATCAGCAATAAACCAGCCAGCCGGAAGGGCCGAGCGCAGAAGTGGTCCTGCAACT
TTATCCGCCTCCATCCAGTCTATTAATTGTTGCCGGGAAGCTAGAGTAAGTAGTTCGCCAGTTAATAGTT
TGCGCAACGTTGTTGCCATTGCTACAGGCATCGTGGTGTCACGCTCGTCGTTTGGTATGGCTTCATTCAG
CTCCGGTTCCCAACGATCAAGGCGAGTTACATGATCCCCCATGTTGTGCAAAAAAGCGGTTAGCTCCTTC
GGTCCTCCGATCGTTGTCAGAAGTAAGTTGGCCGCAGTGTTATCACTCATGGTTATGGCAGCACTGCATA
ATTCTCTTACTGTCATGCCATCCGTAAGATGCTTTTCTGTGACTGGTGAGTACTCAACCAAGTCATTCTG
AGAATAGTGTATGCGGCGACCGAGTTGCTCTTGCCCGGCGTCAATACGGGATAATACCGCGCCACATAGC
AGAACTTTAAAAGTGCTCATCATTGGAAAACGTTCTTCGGGGCGAAAACTCTCAAGGATCTTACCGCTGT
TGAGATCCAGTTCGATGTAACCCACTCGTGCACCCAACTGATCTTCAGCATCTTTTACTTTCACCAGCGT
TTCTGGGTGAGCAAAAACAGGAAGGCAAAATGCCGCAAAAAAGGGAATAAGGGCGACACGGAAATGTTGA
ATACTCATACTCTTCCTTTTTCAATATTATTGAAGCATTTATCAGGGTTATTGTCTCATGAGCGGATACA
TATTTGAATGTATTTAGAAAAATAAACAAATAGGGGTTCCGCGCACATTTCCCCGAAAAGTGCCACCTGA
CGTCGACGGATCGGGAGATCGATTTCCCGATCCCCTAGGGTCGACTCTCAGTACAATCTGCTCTGATGCC
GCATAGTTAAGCCAGTATCTGCTCCCTGCTTGTGTGTTGGAGGTCGCTGAGTAGTGCGCGAGCAAAATTT
AAGCTACAACAAGGCAAGGCTTGACCGACAATTGCATGAAGAATCTGCTTAGGGTTAGGCGTTTTGCGCT
GCTTCGCGATGTACGGGCCAGATATACGCGTTGACATTGATTATTGACTAGTTATTAATAGTAATCAATT
ACGGGGTCATTAGTTCATAGCCCATATATGGAGTTCCGCGTTACATAACTTACGGTAAATGGCCCGCCTG
GCTGACCGCCCAACGACCCCCGCCCATTGACGTCAATAATGACGTATGTTCCCATAGTAACGCCAATAGG
GACTTTCCATTGACGTCAATGGGTGGAGTATTTACGGTAAACTGCCCACTTGGCAGTACATCAAGTGTAT
C
Features (pLannotate 1.2.2; 17 found; start..end, strand, type, name):
    132..335     +  promoter       CMV promoter: human cytomegalovirus (CMV) immediate early promoter
    377..395     +  promoter       T7 promoter: promoter for bacteriophage T7 RNA polymerase
    466..1149    +  CDS            Apobec1: ABEC1_RAT - Experimental evidence at protein level: Swiss-Prot protein existence level 1. Catalytic component of the apolipoprotein B mRNA editing enzyme complex which is responsible for the postranscriptional editing of a CAA codon for Gln to a UAA codon for stop in the APOB mRNA. May also play a role in the epigenetic regulation of gene expression by participating in DNA demethylation. From Rattus norvegicus (Rat).
   1246..5342    +  CDS            Cas9 (fragment): Cas9 (Csn1) endonuclease from the Streptococcus pyogenes Type II CRISPR/Cas system generates RNA-guided double strand breaks in DNA
   5656..5904    +  CDS            UGI: UNGI_BPPB2 - Experimental evidence at protein level: Swiss-Prot protein existence level 1. This protein binds specifically and reversibly to the host uracil-DNA glycosylase, preventing removal of uracil residues from PBS2 DNA by the host uracil-excision repair system. From Bacillus phage PBS2 (Bacteriophage PBS2).
   6022..6246    +  polyA_signal   bGH poly(A) signal: bovine growth hormone polyadenylation signal
   6250..6271    +  promoter       SV40 promoter (fragment): SV40 enhancer and early promoter
   6276..6292    +  misc_feature   MCS (fragment): pBluescript multiple cloning site
   6341..6357    -  protein_bind   lac operator: The lac repressor binds to the lac operator to inhibit transcription in E. coli. This inhibition can be relieved by adding lactose or isopropyl-β-D-thiogalactopyranoside (IPTG). lac repressor encoded by lacI
   6365..6395    -  promoter       lac promoter: promoter for the E. coli lac operon
   6410..6431    -  protein_bind   CAP binding site: CAP binding activates transcription in the presence of cAMP. E. coli catabolite activator protein
   6444..6536    -  CDS            lacI (fragment): lac repressor; lacI; The lac repressor binds to the lac operator to inhibit transcription in E. coli. This inhibition can be relieved by adding lactose or isopropyl-β-D-thiogalactopyranoside (IPTG).
   6719..7307    -  rep_origin     ori: high-copy-number ColE1/pMB1/pBR322/pUC origin of replication
   7478..8338    -  CDS            AmpR: β-lactamase; bla; confers resistance to ampicillin, carbenicillin, and related antibiotics
   8339..8443    -  promoter       AmpR promoter: bla
   8514..8558    -  misc_feature   bom (fragment): basis of mobility region from pBR322
   8713..131     +  enhancer       CMV enhancer (across the origin): human cytomegalovirus immediate early enhancer
