[The description below was written by a language model from this plasmid's Addgene catalogue record and pLannotate feature annotations shown in this document.]
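Description:
YE1-BE4max is a mammalian expression plasmid of about 9 kb, built on a pBR322/CMV-type backbone, that encodes a C-to-T (cytosine) base editor. It is propagated in E. coli as a high-copy plasmid through a ColE1/pUC-type origin and selected with ampicillin through the β-lactamase gene and its native promoter. The annotation also picks up short backbone remnants (lac promoter/operator, a CAP binding site, lacI and bom fragments, and small SV40 promoter and MCS fragments). These appear to be vector carryover rather than functional parts of the design. No mammalian selection marker is annotated.

The payload is a single synthetic fusion open reading frame driven by the CMV enhancer and immediate-early promoter and terminated by the bovine growth hormone polyadenylation signal. A T7 promoter sits just upstream of the coding region. The fusion consists of rat APOBEC1 cytidine deaminase carrying the YE1 substitutions (W90Y and R126E), S. pyogenes Cas9 with the D10A mutation that converts it to a nickase, and two copies of the uracil glycosylase inhibitor (UGI) from Bacillus phage PBS2, with nuclear localization signals at both termini. The feature table annotates only one UGI copy, although the catalogue entry describes two.

When guided by a separately supplied sgRNA, the nickase positions the deaminase to convert cytosine to uracil on the displaced DNA strand. UGI blocks uracil excision, and nicking of the opposite strand biases repair toward a C•G-to-T•A outcome. The associated publication concerns evaluating and minimizing Cas9-independent off-target DNA editing by cytosine base editors, which is the context in which this YE1 deaminase variant was deposited.
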