Addgene plasmid #138155: YE1-BE4max
Purpose: C-to-T base editor
Depositing lab: David Liu. Depositing organization: Broad Institute. Publication: Evaluation and minimization of Cas9-independent off-target DNA editing by cytosine base editors. Doman JL, Raguram A, Newby GA, Liu DR. Nat Biotechnol. 2020 Feb 10. pii: 10.1038/s41587-020-0414-6. doi: 10.1038/s41587-020-0414-6. PubMed 32042165.
Backbone
  Vector backbone: pBR322/CMV
  Vector type: Mammalian Expression
Growth in bacteria
  Bacterial resistance: Ampicillin, 100 μg/mL
  Growth temperature: 37°C
  Growth strain: DH5alpha
  Copy number: High Copy
Gene/Insert
  Gene/Insert name: rAPOBEC1(YE1)-nSpCas9-UGI-UGI
  Species: Synthetic; fusion of genes derived from R. norvegicus, S. pyogenes, and Bacillus phage PBS2
  Mutation: Within rAPOBEC1 W90Y + R126E; within Cas9 D10A
  Promoter: CMV
  Tag / fusion protein: NLS (N terminal on insert); NLS (C terminal on insert)
  Cloning method: Ligation Independent Cloning
Terms and licenses: Academic/Nonprofit Terms; Industry Terms: Not Available to Industry
How to cite: YE1-BE4max was a gift from David Liu (Addgene plasmid # 138155 ; http://n2t.net/addgene:138155 ; RRID:Addgene_138155)
